>Addgene plasmid #30517 | pSUPER retro puro macroH2A1 shRNA | depositor full sequence | sequence record 36604 | pSUPER retro puro macroH2A1 shRNA sequence 6403 bps
AGCTTATCGATACCGTCGACCTCGAGAGATCGATCTAATTCCGGCGCCTAGAGAAGGAGTGAGGGCTGGA
TAAAGGGAGGATCGAGGCGGGGTCGAACGAGGAGGTTCAAGGGGGAGAGACGGGGCGGATGGAGGAAGAG
GAGGCGGAGGCTTAGGGTGTACAAAGGGCTTGACCCAGGGAGGGGGGTCAAAAGCCAAGGCTTCCCAGGT
CACGATGTAGGGGACCTGGTCTGGGTGTCCATGCGGGCCAGGTGAAAAGACCTTGATCTTAACCTGGGTG
ATGAGGTCTCGGTTAAAGGTGCCGTCTCGCGGCCATCCGACGTTAAAGGTTGGCCATTCTGCAGAGCAGA
AGGTAACCCAACGTCTCTTCTTGACATCTACCGACTGGTTGTGAGCGATCCGCTCGACATCTTTCCAGTG
ACCTAAGGTCAAACTTAAGGGAGTGGTAACAGTCTGGCCCTAATTTTCAGACAAATACAGAAACACAGTC
AGACAGAGACAACACAGAACGATGCTGCAGCGCTGCAGCAGACAAGACGCGCGGCTTCGGTTCCAAACCG
AAAGCAAAAATTCAGACGGAGGCGGGAACTGTTTTAGGTTCTCGTCTCCTACCAGAACCACATATCCTGA
CGGGGTCGGATTCCACATCGACTCCCTTCCTCAGGTCGGGCCACAAAAACGGCCCCCAAAGTCCCTGGGA
CGTCTCCCAGGGTTGCGGCCGGGTGTTCAGAACTCGTCAGTTCCACCACGGGTCCGCCAGATACAGAGCT
AGTTAGCTAACTAGTACAGACGCAGGCGCAAACATTAGATGCCGGCACAAACACGCACAAAGACAGAGAC
AGACACGAAACGACCGCTGGCCAGCTTACCTCCCGGCGGGGGGGTCGGTGGTCCCTGGGCAGGGGTCTCC
AAATCTCGGTGGAACCTCCAAATGAAAGACCCCCGAGGTGGGCAGTCAATCAATCTGAGGAGACCCTCCC
AAGGATCAGCGAGTCCACGATTCGGATGCAAACAGCAAGAGGCTTTATTGGGAATACGGGTACCCGGGCG
ACGCAGTCTATCGGAGGACTGGCGCGCCGAGTGAGGGGTTGTGGGCTCTTTTATTGAGCTCGGGGAGCAG
AAGCGCGCGAACAGAAGCGAGAAGCGAACTGATTGGTTAGTTCAAATAAGGCACAGGGTCATTTCAGGTC
CTTGGGGCACCCTGGAAACATCTGATGGTTCTCTAGAAACTGCTGAGGGCGGGACCGCATCTGGGGACCA
TCTGTTCTTGGCCCTGAGCCGGGGCAGGAACTGCTTACCACAGATATCCTGTTTGGCCCATATTCTGCTG
TCTCTCTGTTCCTAACCTTGATCTGAACTTCTCTATTCTCAGTTATGTATTTTCCATGCCTTGCAAAATG
GCGTTACTTAAGCTAGCTTGCCAAACCTACAGGTGGGGTCTTTCATTCCCCCCTTTTTCTGGAGACTAAA
TAAAATCTTTTATTTTATCTATGGCTCGTACTCTATAGGCTTCAGCTGGTGATATTGTTGAGTCAAAACT
AGAGCCTGGACCACTGATATCCTGTCTTTAACAAATTGGACTAATCGCCTCTACGCCGGACGCATCGTGG
CCGGCATCACCGGCGCCACAGGTGCGGTTGCTGGCGCCTATATCGCCGACATCACCGATGGGGAAGATCG
GGCTCGCCACTTCGGGCTCATGAGCGCTTGTTTCGGCGTGGGTATGGTGGCAGGCCCCGTGGCCGGGGGA
CTGTTGGGCGCCATCTCCTTGCATGCACCATTCCTTGCGCCGTCGTTTTACAACGTCGTGACTGGGAAAA
CCCTGGCGTTACCCAACTTAATCGCCTTGCAGCACATCCCCCTTTCGCCAGCTGGCGTAATAGCGAAGAG
GCCCGCACCGATCGCCCTTCCCAACAGTTGCGCAGCCTGAATGGCGAATGGCGCCTGATGCGGTATTTTC
TCCTTACGCATCTGTGCGGTATTTCACACCGCATATGGTGCACTCTCAGTACAATCTGCTCTGATGCCGC
ATAGTTAAGCCAGCCCCGACACCCGCCAACACCCGCTGACGCGCCCTGACGGGCTTGTCTGCTCCCGGCA
TCCGCTTACAGACAAGCTGTGACCGTCTCCGGGAGCTGCATGTGTCAGAGGTTTTCACCGTCATCACCGA
AACGCGCGAGACGAAAGGGCCTCGTGATACGCCTATTTTTATAGGTTAATGTCATGATAATAATGGTTTC
TTAGACGTCAGGTGGCACTTTTCGGGGAAATGTGCGCGGAACCCCTATTTGTTTATTTTTCTAAATACAT
TCAAATATGTATCCGCTCATGAGACAATAACCCTGATAAATGCTTCAATAATATTGAAAAAGGAAGAGTA
TGAGTATTCAACATTTCCGTGTCGCCCTTATTCCCTTTTTTGCGGCATTTTGCCTTCCTGTTTTTGCTCA
CCCAGAAACGCTGGTGAAAGTAAAAGATGCTGAAGATCAGTTGGGTGCACGAGTGGGTTACATCGAACTG
GATCTCAACAGCGGTAAGATCCTTGAGAGTTTTCGCCCCGAAGAACGTTTTCCAATGATGAGCACTTTTA
AAGTTCTGCTATGTGGCGCGGTATTATCCCGTATTGACGCCGGGCAAGAGCAACTCGGTCGCCGCATACA
CTATTCTCAGAATGACTTGGTTGAGTACTCACCAGTCACAGAAAAGCATCTTACGGATGGCATGACAGTA
AGAGAATTATGCAGTGCTGCCATAACCATGAGTGATAACACTGCGGCCAACTTACTTCTGACAACGATCG
GAGGACCGAAGGAGCTAACCGCTTTTTTGCACAACATGGGGGATCATGTAACTCGCCTTGATCGTTGGGA
ACCGGAGCTGAATGAAGCCATACCAAACGACGAGCGTGACACCACGATGCCTGTAGCAATGGCAACAACG
TTGCGCAAACTATTAACTGGCGAACTACTTACTCTAGCTTCCCGGCAACAATTAATAGACTGGATGGAGG
CGGATAAAGTTGCAGGACCACTTCTGCGCTCGGCCCTTCCGGCTGGCTGGTTTATTGCTGATAAATCTGG
AGCCGGTGAGCGTGGGTCTCGCGGTATCATTGCAGCACTGGGGCCAGATGGTAAGCCCTCCCGTATCGTA
GTTATCTACACGACGGGGAGTCAGGCAACTATGGATGAACGAAATAGACAGATCGCTGAGATAGGTGCCT
CACTGATTAAGCATTGGTAACTGTCAGACCAAGTTTACTCATATATACTTTAGATTGATTTAAAACTTCA
TTTTTAATTTAAAAGGATCTAGGTGAAGATCCTTTTTGATAATCTCATGACCAAAATCCCTTAACGTGAG
TTTTCGTTCCACTGAGCGTCAGACCCCGTAGAAAAGATCAAAGGATCTTCTTGAGATCCTTTTTTTCTGC
GCGTAATCTGCTGCTTGCAAACAAAAAAACCACCGCTACCAGCGGTGGTTTGTTTGCCGGATCAAGAGCT
ACCAACTCTTTTTCCGAAGGTAACTGGCTTCAGCAGAGCGCAGATACCAAATACTGTCCTTCTAGTGTAG
CCGTAGTTAGGCCACCACTTCAAGAACTCTGTAGCACCGCCTACATACCTCGCTCTGCTAATCCTGTTAC
CAGTGGCTGCTGCCAGTGGCGATAAGTCGTGTCTTACCGGGTTGGACTCAAGACGATAGTTACCGGATAA
GGCGCAGCGGTCGGGCTGAACGGGGGGTTCGTGCACACAGCCCAGCTTGGAGCGAACGACCTACACCGAA
CTGAGATACCTACAGCGTGAGCTATGAGAAAGCGCCACGCTTCCCGAAGGGAGAAAGGCGGACAGGTATC
CGGTAAGCGGCAGGGTCGGAACAGGAGAGCGCACGAGGGAGCTTCCAGGGGGAAACGCCTGGTATCTTTA
TAGTCCTGTCGGGTTTCGCCACCTCTGACTTGAGCGTCGATTTTTGTGATGCTCGTCAGGGGGGCGGAGC
CTATGGAAAAACGCCAGCAACGCGGCCTTTTTACGGTTCCTGGCCTTTTGCTGGCCTTTTGCTCACATGT
TCTTTCCTGCGTTATCCCCTGATTCTGTGGATAACCGTATTACCGCCTTTGAGTGAGCTGATACCGCTCG
CCGCAGCCGAACGACCGAGCGCAGCGAGTCAGTGAGCGAGGAAGCGGAAGAGCGCCCAATACGCAAACCG
CCTCTCCCCGCGCGTTGGCCGATTCATTAATGCAGCTGGCACGACAGGTTTCCCGACTGGAAAGCGGGCA
GTGAGCGCAACGCAATTAATGTGAGTTAGCTCACTCATTAGGCACCCCAGGCTTTACACTTTATGCTTCC
GGCTCGTATGTTGTGTGGAATTGTGAGCGGATAACAATTTCACACAGGAAACAGCTATGACCATGATTAC
GAATTAATTCTCCCCAGCTCTTCTGCGCTGTCCATAATGAACTATTTCAGGAGTATTGGAGTATGTGGAT
TCAAAACAGTGGCTAATTGAGTCAGGATTACTTAATATTCGACTCCTACCCTCAGAATGTTGTTCTCCAA
CTTCAAGAAACTGTTACCCATGAAAGACCCCCGCTGACGGGTAGTCAATCACTCAGAGGAGACCCTCCCA
AGGAACAGCGAGACCACAAGTCGGATGCAACTGCAAGAGGGTTTATTGGATACACGGGTACCCGGGCGAC
GCAGTCTATCGGAGGACTGGCGCGCCGAGTGAGGGGTTGTGGGCTCTTTTATTGAGCTCGGGGAGCAGAA
GCGCGCGAACAGAAGCGAGAAGCGAACTGATTGGTTAGTTCAAATAAGGCACAGGGTCATTTCAGGTCCT
TGGGGCACCCTGGAAACATCTGATGGTTCTCTAGCTTGCCAAACCTACAGGTGGGGTCTTTCATTCCCCC
CTTTTTCTGGAGACTAAATAAAATCTTTTATTTTATCGATGCATGGGGTCGTGCGCTCCTTTCGGTCGGG
CGCTGCGGGTCGTGGGGCGGGCGTCAGGCACCGGGCTTGCGGGTCATGCACCAGGTGCGCGGTCCTTCGG
GCACCTCGACGTCGGCGGTGACGGTGAAGCCGAGCCGCTCGTAGAAGGGGAGGTTGCGGGGCGCGGAGGT
CTCCAGGAAGGCGGGCACCCCGGCGCGCTCGGCCGCCTCCACTCCGGGGAGCACGACGGCGCTGCCCAGA
CCCTTGCCCTGGTGGTCGGGCGAGACGCCGACGGTGGCCAGGAACCACGCGGGCTCCTTGGGCCGGTGCG
GCGCCAGGAGGCCTTCCATCTGTTGCTGCGCGGCCAGCCGGGAACCGCTCAACTCGGCCATGCGCGGGCC
GATCTCGGCGAACACCGCCCCCGCTTCGACGCTCTCCGGCGTGGTCCAGACCGCCACCGCGGCGCCGTCG
TCCGCGACCCACACCTTGCCGATGTCGAGCCCGACGCGCGTGAGGAAGAGTTCTTGCAGCTCGGTGACCC
GCTCGATGTGGCGGTCCGGATCGACGGTGTGGCGCGTGGCGGGGTAGTCGGCGAACGCGGCGGCGAGGGT
GCGTACGGCCCTGGGGACGTCGTCGCGGGTGGCGAGGCGCACCGTGGGCTTGTACTCGGTCATGGTAAGC
TAGCTTGGGCTGCAGGTCGAAAGGCCCGGAGATGAGGAAGAGGAGAACAGCGCGGCAGACGTGCGCTTTT
GAAGCGTGCAGAATGCCGGGCCTCCGGAGGACCTTCGGGCGCCCGCCCCGCCCCTGAGCCCGCCCCTGAG
CCCGCCCCCGGACCCACCCCTTCCCAGCCTCTGAGCCCAGAAAGCGAAGGAGCAAAGCTGCTATTGGCCG
CTGCCCCAAAGGCCTACCCGCTTCCATTGCTCAGCGGTGCTGTCCATCTGCACGAGACTAGTGAGACGTG
CTACTTCCATTTGTCACGTCCTGCACGACGCGAGCTGCGGGGCGGGGGGGAACTTCCTGACTAGGGGAGG
AGTAGAAGGTGGCGCGAAGGGGCCACCAAAGAACGGAGCCGGTTGGCGCCTACCGGTGGATGTGGAATGT
GTGCGAGGCCAGAGGCCACTTGTGTAGCGCCAAGTGCCCAGCGGGGCTGCTAAAGCGCATGCTCCAGACT
GCCTTGGGAAAAGCGCCTCCCCTACCCGGTAGAATTCGAACGCTGACGTCATCAACCCGCTCCAAGGAAT
CGCGGGCCCAGTGTCACTAGGCGGGAACACCCAGCGCGCGTGCGCCCTGGCAGGAAGATGGCTGTGAGGG
ACAGGGGAGTGGCGCCCTGCAATATTTGCATGTCGCTATGTGTTCTGGGAAATCACCATAAACGTGAAAT
GTCTTTGGATTTGGGAATCTTATAAGTTCTGTATGAGACCACAGATCCCCGGGTGCAGACAAATGTGAAT
TCAAGAGATTCACATTTGTCTGCACCCTTTTTA
Features (pLannotate 1.2.2; 21 found; start..end, strand, type, name):
     43..459     -  CDS            gag (truncated): truncated Moloney murine leukemia virus (MMLV) gag gene lacking the start codon
    526..867     -  misc_feature   MESV Ψ: packaging signal of murine embryonic stem cell virus
    931..1447    -  LTR            5' LTR: 5' long terminal repeat from murine embryonic stem cell virus
   1489..1587    -  CDS            env (fragment): murine leukemia virus gPr80 envelope polyprotein precursor; env; proteolytically cleaved into gp70SU and p15TM subunits
   1588..1789    +  CDS            TcR (fragment): tetracycline efflux protein; tet; confers resistance to tetracycline
   1789..1938    +  CDS            lacZα (fragment): LacZα fragment of β-galactosidase; lacZ fragment
   1944..2043    -  misc_feature   bom (fragment): basis of mobility region from pBR322
   2145..2180    -  CDS            rop (fragment): Rop protein, which maintains plasmids at low copy number; rop
   2275..2379    +  promoter       AmpR promoter: bla
   2380..3240    +  CDS            AmpR: β-lactamase; bla; confers resistance to ampicillin, carbenicillin, and related antibiotics
   3411..3999    +  rep_origin     ori: high-copy-number ColE1/pMB1/pBR322/pUC origin of replication
   4182..4274    +  CDS            lacI (fragment): lac repressor; lacI; The lac repressor binds to the lac operator to inhibit transcription in E. coli. This inhibition can be relieved by adding lactose or isopropyl-β-D-thiogalactopyranoside (IPTG).
   4287..4308    +  protein_bind   CAP binding site: CAP binding activates transcription in the presence of cAMP. E. coli catabolite activator protein
   4323..4353    +  promoter       lac promoter: promoter for the E. coli lac operon
   4361..4377    +  protein_bind   lac operator: The lac repressor binds to the lac operator to inhibit transcription in E. coli. This inhibition can be relieved by adding lactose or isopropyl-β-D-thiogalactopyranoside (IPTG). lac repressor encoded by lacI
   4570..4864    -  LTR            3' LTR (ΔU3) (fragment): self-inactivating 3' long terminal repeat (LTR) from Moloney murine leukemia virus
   4861..4895    -  LTR            3' LTR (ΔU3) (fragment): self-inactivating 3' long terminal repeat (LTR) from Moloney murine leukemia virus
   4994..5593    -  CDS            PuroR: puromycin N-acetyltransferase; pac from Streptomyces alboniger; confers resistance to puromycin
   5618..6117    -  promoter       PGK promoter: mouse phosphoglycerate kinase 1 promoter
   6128..6342    +  promoter       H1 promoter: human H1 RNA promoter
   6403..26      +  misc_feature   MCS (fragment) (across the origin): pBluescript multiple cloning site
