[The description below was written by a language model from this plasmid's Addgene catalogue record and pLannotate feature annotations shown in this document.]
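Description:
pSUPER retro puro macroH2A1 shRNA is a retroviral RNAi vector built on the OligoEngine pSUPER retro puro backbone, designed to knock down the mouse histone variant macroH2A1 in mammalian cells. A 61 bp hairpin-encoding oligonucleotide duplex was ligated between the BglII and HindIII sites of the backbone (the BglII site was destroyed in the process), giving a 6,403 bp plasmid. According to the record, the shRNA targets all four macroH2A1 isoforms. The hairpin itself is not annotated in the feature table, but the gap immediately downstream of the human H1 RNA promoter matches its expected position. H1 is an RNA polymerase III promoter that produces short, defined transcripts which fold into hairpins and are processed into siRNAs.

The viral portion consists of a murine embryonic stem cell virus 5' LTR and Ψ packaging signal, a truncated MMLV gag segment lacking its start codon, and a U3-deleted, self-inactivating 3' LTR. These elements allow the genomic RNA to be packaged in a retroviral packaging line and integrated into target cells, after which LTR promoter activity is lost. Between the LTRs, a mouse PGK promoter drives puromycin N-acetyltransferase, so transduced or stably transfected cells can be selected with puromycin; the H1 cassette is annotated on the opposite strand from it. In bacteria the plasmid is maintained at high copy through a ColE1/pUC-type origin and selected with ampicillin via β-lactamase. The short tetracycline resistance, lacZα, lacI, rop, bom and env fragments are non-functional backbone remnants. The associated publication concerns macroH2A conferring resistance to nuclear reprogramming, consistent with use of this construct for macroH2A1 depletion.
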