Addgene plasmid #30517: pSUPER retro puro macroH2A1 shRNA
Depositing lab: John Gurdon. Depositing organization: Wellcome Trust/Cancer Research UK Institute. Publication: Histone variant macroH2A confers resistance to nuclear reprogramming. Pasque V, Gillich A, Garrett N, Gurdon JB. EMBO J. 2011 May 6;30(12):2373-87. doi: 10.1038/emboj.2011.144. PubMed 21552206.
Backbone
  Vector backbone: pSUPER retro puro
  Backbone manufacturer: OligoEngine
  Backbone size w/o insert (bp): 6343
  Modifications to backbone: Linearized BlgII/HindIII
  Vector type: Mammalian Expression, Retroviral, RNAi
  Selectable markers: Puromycin
Growth in bacteria
  Bacterial resistance: Ampicillin, 100 μg/mL
  Growth temperature: 37°C
  Growth strain: Top10/P3
  Copy number: High Copy
Gene/Insert
  Gene/Insert name: mH2A1 shRNA (alt name: macroH2A1 shRNA)
  Species: M. musculus (mouse)
  Insert size (bp): 61
  GenBank ID: macroH2A1 all 4 isoforms
  Cloning method: Restriction Enzyme; 5′ cloning site BglII (destroyed during cloning); 3′ cloning site HindIII (not destroyed)
  Sequencing primers: 5′ GGTCGAACGAGGAGGTTCAAGGG
Terms and licenses: Academic/Nonprofit Terms; Industry Terms: Not Available to Industry
Depositor comments: H2A1 shRNA: 5’-GGGTGCAGACAAATGTGAA
How to cite: pSUPER retro puro macroH2A1 shRNA was a gift from John Gurdon (Addgene plasmid # 30517 ; http://n2t.net/addgene:30517 ; RRID:Addgene_30517)
