>Addgene plasmid #30517 | pSUPER retro puro macroH2A1 shRNA | addgene partial sequence | sequence record 39151 | H1 5'-tcgctatgtgttctgggaaa-3'
TCTTATAAGTTCTGTATGAGACCACAGATCCCCGGGTGCAGACAAATGTGAATTCAAGAGATTCACATTT
GTCTGCACCCTTTTTAAGCTTATCGATACCGTCGACCTCGAGAGATCGATCTAATTCCGGCGCCTAGAGA
AGGAGTGAGGGCTGGATAAAGGGAGGATCGAGGCGGGGTCGAACGAGGAGGTTCAAGGGGGAGAGACGGG
GCGGATGGAGGAAGAGGAGGCGGAGGCTTAGGGTGTACAAAGGGCTTGACCCAGGGAGGGGGGTCAAAAG
CCAAGGCTTCCCAGGTCACGATGTAGGGGACCTGGTCTGGGTGTCCATGCGGGCCAGGTGAAAAGACCTT
GATCTTAACCTGGGTGATGAGGTCTCGGTTAAAGGTGCCGTCTCGCGGCCATCCGACGTTAAAGGTTGGC
CATTCTGCAGAGCAGAAGGTAACCCAACGTCTCTTCTTGACATCTACCGACTGGTTGTGAGCGATCCGCT
CGACATCTTTCCAGTGACCTAAGGTCAAACTTAAGGGAGTGGTAACAGTCTGGCCCTAATTTTCAGACAA
ATACAGAAACACAGTCAGACAGAGACAACACAGAACGATGCTGCAGCGCTGCAGCAGACAAGACGCGCGG
CTTCGGTTCCAAACCGAAAGCAAAAATTCAGACGGAGGCGGGAACTGTTTTAGGTTCTCGTCTCCTACCA
GAACCACATATCCTGACGGGGTCGGATTCCACATCGACTCCCTTCCT
